Addgene plasmid #122043: pcDNA3-Flag-RNF5
Purpose: express RNF5
Depositing lab: Ze'ev Ronai.
Backbone
  Vector backbone: pcDNA3
  Vector type: Mammalian Expression
Growth in bacteria
  Bacterial resistance: Ampicillin, 100 μg/mL
  Growth temperature: 37°C
  Growth strain: DH5alpha
  Copy number: High Copy
Gene/Insert
  Gene/Insert name: RNF5
  Species: H. sapiens (human)
  Entrez Gene: RNF5 (a.k.a. RING5, RMA1)
  Tag / fusion protein: FLAG (N terminal on insert)
  Cloning method: Restriction Enzyme; 5′ cloning site Unknown (unknown if destroyed); 3′ cloning site Unknown (unknown if destroyed)
Terms and licenses: Academic/Nonprofit Terms; Industry Terms: Not Available to Industry
How to cite: pcDNA3-Flag-RNF5 was a gift from Ze'ev Ronai (Addgene plasmid # 122043 ; http://n2t.net/addgene:122043 ; RRID:Addgene_122043)
