[The description below was written by a language model from this plasmid's Addgene catalogue record and pLannotate feature annotations shown in this document.]
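Description:
pcDNA3-Flag-RNF5 is a mammalian expression plasmid built on the pcDNA3 backbone for producing human RNF5 (also known as RMA1 or RING5) with an N-terminal FLAG epitope. It is propagated in E. coli through a high-copy ColE1/pUC-type origin and selected with ampicillin via the β-lactamase gene and its own promoter. An f1 origin is also present, which in principle allows single-stranded DNA production. The backbone also carries a neomycin phosphotransferase gene driven by the SV40 enhancer/early promoter and terminated by an SV40 polyadenylation signal, which allows G418 selection of stably transfected mammalian cells.

The RNF5 coding sequence lies downstream of the human cytomegalovirus immediate early enhancer and promoter and upstream of the bovine growth hormone polyadenylation signal, giving strong constitutive expression after transfection. T7 and SP6 phage promoters flank the insert in opposing orientations, as usual for pcDNA3, and can be used for in vitro transcription or as sequencing primer sites. The FLAG tag is listed in the catalogue but is not annotated separately in the feature table; it presumably lies in the stretch between the T7 promoter and the annotated RNF5 reading frame. The restriction sites used for cloning are recorded as unknown. Several short annotated fragments (HIV-1 LTR, ble, lacI, bom) appear to be backbone remnants or partial matches rather than functional parts.

RNF5 is an E2-dependent E3 ubiquitin ligase whose annotated substrates include paxillin and JKAMP, with links to cell motility and ER-associated degradation. The stated purpose is simply to express RNF5, and the FLAG tag allows detection or immunoprecipitation of the protein with anti-FLAG antibodies.
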