Features (pLannotate 1.2.2; 21 found; start..end, strand, type, name):
     28..80      -  misc_feature   bom (fragment): basis of mobility region from pBR322
    235..614     +  enhancer       CMV enhancer: human cytomegalovirus immediate early enhancer
    615..818     +  promoter       CMV promoter: human cytomegalovirus (CMV) immediate early promoter
    814..847     +  LTR            5' LTR (truncated) (fragment): truncated 5' long terminal repeat (LTR) from HIV-1
    863..881     +  promoter       T7 promoter: promoter for bacteriophage T7 RNA polymerase
    975..1511    +  CDS            RNF5: RNF5_HUMAN - Also known as G16, NG2, RMA1. Experimental evidence at protein level: Swiss-Prot protein existence level 1. Has E2-dependent E3 ubiquitin-protein ligase activity. May function together with E2 ubiquitin-conjugating enzymes UBE2D1/UBCH5A and UBE2D2/UBC4. Mediates ubiquitination of PXN/paxillin and Salmonella type III secreted protein sopA. May be involved in regulation of cell motility and localization of PXN/paxillin. Mediates the 'Lys-63'-linked polyubiquitination of JKAMP thereby regulating JKAMP function by decreasing its association with components of the proteasome and ERAD;
   1542..1560    -  promoter       SP6 promoter: promoter for bacteriophage SP6 RNA polymerase
   1586..1810    +  polyA_signal   bGH poly(A) signal: bovine growth hormone polyadenylation signal
   1814..1835    +  promoter       SV40 promoter (fragment): SV40 enhancer and early promoter
   1856..2284    +  rep_origin     f1 ori (sequence partly withheld): f1 bacteriophage origin of replication; arrow indicates direction of (+) strand synthesis
   2298..2627    +  promoter       SV40 promoter: SV40 enhancer and early promoter
   2694..3485    +  CDS            neo: KKA2_KLEPN - Also known as kan, nptII. Experimental evidence at protein level: Swiss-Prot protein existence level 1. Resistance to kanamycin, neomycin, paromomycin, ribostamycin, butirosin and gentamicin B. From Klebsiella pneumoniae.
   3509..3667    +  CDS            ble (fragment): BLE_KLEPN - Experimental evidence at protein level: Swiss-Prot protein existence level 1. Binding protein with a strong affinity to the bleomycin family of antibiotics. Binds to CL990; an antimitotic-antibiotic compound. From Klebsiella pneumoniae.
   3662..3783    +  polyA_signal   SV40 poly(A) signal: SV40 polyadenylation signal
   3856..3872    -  protein_bind   lac operator: The lac repressor binds to the lac operator to inhibit transcription in E. coli. This inhibition can be relieved by adding lactose or isopropyl-β-D-thiogalactopyranoside (IPTG). lac repressor encoded by lacI
   3880..3910    -  promoter       lac promoter: promoter for the E. coli lac operon
   3925..3946    -  protein_bind   CAP binding site: CAP binding activates transcription in the presence of cAMP. E. coli catabolite activator protein
   3959..4051    -  CDS            lacI (fragment): lac repressor; lacI; The lac repressor binds to the lac operator to inhibit transcription in E. coli. This inhibition can be relieved by adding lactose or isopropyl-β-D-thiogalactopyranoside (IPTG).
   4234..4822    -  rep_origin     ori: high-copy-number ColE1/pMB1/pBR322/pUC origin of replication
   4993..5853    -  CDS            AmpR: β-lactamase; bla; confers resistance to ampicillin, carbenicillin, and related antibiotics
   5854..5958    -  promoter       AmpR promoter: bla
>Addgene plasmid #122043 | pcDNA3-Flag-RNF5 | addgene full sequence | sequence record 242455 | Addgene Partial NGS Result
GACGGATCGGGAGATCTCCCGATCCCCTATGGTGCACTCTCAGTACAATCTGCTCTGATGCCGCATAGTT
AAGCCAGTATCTGCTCCCTGCTTGTGTGTTGGAGGTCGCTGAGTAGTGCGCGAGCAAAATTTAAGCTACA
ACAAGGCAAGGCTTGACCGACAATTGCATGAAGAATCTGCTTAGGGTTAGGCGTTTTGCGCTGCTTCGCG
ATGTACGGGCCAGATATACGCGTTGACATTGATTATTGACTAGTTATTAATAGTAATCAATTACGGGGTC
ATTAGTTCATAGCCCATATATGGAGTTCCGCGTTACATAACTTACGGTAAATGGCCCGCCTGGCTGACCG
CCCAACGACCCCCGCCCATTGACGTCAATAATGACGTATGTTCCCATAGTAACGCCAATAGGGACTTTCC
ATTGACGTCAATGGGTGGAGTATTTACGGTAAACTGCCCACTTGGCAGTACATCAAGTGTATCATATGCC
AAGTACGCCCCCTATTGACGTCAATGACGGTAAATGGCCCGCCTGGCATTATGCCCAGTACATGACCTTA
TGGGACTTTCCTACTTGGCAGTACATCTACGTATTAGTCATCGCTATTACCATGGTGATGCGGTTTTGGC
AGTACATCAATGGGCGTGGATAGCGGTTTGACTCACGGGGATTTCCAAGTCTCCACCCCATTGACGTCAA
TGGGAGTTTGTTTTGGCACCAAAATCAACGGGACTTTCCAAAATGTCGTAACAACTCCGCCCCATTGACG
CAAATGGGCGGTAGGCGTGTACGGTGGGAGGTCTATATAAGCAGAGCTCTCTGGCTAACTAGAGAACCCA
CTGCTTACTGGCTTATCGAAATTAATACGACTCACTATAGGGAGACCCAAGCTTGGTACCGATCCACCAT
GGACTACAAAGACGATGACGATAAAGACTACAAAGACGATGACGATAAAGGTCACCCAGGATCTGCAGCA
GCGGAGGAGGAGGACGGGGGCCCCGAAGGGCCAAATCGCGAGCGGGGCGGGGCGGGCGCGACCTTCGAAT
GTAATATATGTTTGGAGACTGCTCGGGAAGCTGTGGTCAGTGTGTGTGGCCACCTGTACTGTTGGCCATG
TCTTCATCAGTGGCTGGAGACACGGCCAGAACGGCAAGAGTGTCCAGTATGTAAAGCTGGGATCAGCAGA
GAGAAGGTTGTCCCGCTTTATGGGCGAGGGAGCCAGAAGCCCCAGGATCCCAGATTAAAAACTCCACCCC
GCCCCCAGGGCCAGAGACCAGCTCCGGAGAGCAGAGGGGGATTCCAGCCATTTGGTGATACCGGGGGCTT
CCACTTCTCATTTGGTGTTGGTGCTTTTCCCTTTGGCTTTTTCACCACCGTCTTCAATGCCCATGAGCCT
TTCCGCCGGGGTACAGGTGTGGATCTGGGACAGGGTCACCCAGCCTCCAGCTGGCAGGATTCCCTCTTCC
TGTTTCTCGCCATCTTCTTCTTTTTTTGGCTGCTCAGTATTTGACTCGAGCATGCATCTAGAGGGCCCTA
TTCTATAGTGTCACCTAAATGCTAGAGCTCGCTGATCAGCCTCGACTGTGCCTTCTAGTTGCCAGCCATC
TGTTGTTTGCCCCTCCCCCGTGCCTTCCTTGACCCTGGAAGGTGCCACTCCCACTGTCCTTTCCTAATAA
AATGAGGAAATTGCATCGCATTGTCTGAGTAGGTGTCATTCTATTCTGGGGGGTGGGGTGGGGCAGGACA
GCAAGGGGGAGGATTGGGAAGACAATAGCAGGCATGCTGGGGATGCGGTGGGCTCTATGGCTTCTGAGGC
GGAAAGAACCAGCTGGGGCTCTAGGGGGTATCCCC
[124 nt withheld, positions 1856-1979]
C
[91 nt withheld, positions 1981-2071]
A
[49 nt withheld, positions 2073-2121]
CCTTTGACGTTGGAGTCCACGTTCTTT
[37 nt withheld, positions 2149-2185]
ACCCTATCTCGGTCTATTCTTTTGATTTATAAGGGATTTTGCCGATTTCGGCCTATTGGTTAAAAAATGA
GCTGATTTAACAAAAATTTAACGCGAATTAATTCTGTGGAATGTGTGTCAGTTAGGGTGTGGAAAGTCCC
CAGGCTCCCCAGCAGGCAGAAGTATGCAAAGCATGCATCTCAATTAGTCAGCAACCAGGTGTGGAAAGTC
CCCAGGCTCCCCAGCAGGCAGAAGTATGCAAAGCATGCATCTCAATTAGTCAGCAACCATAGTCCCGCCC
CTAACTCCGCCCATCCCGCCCCTAACTCCGCCCAGTTCCGCCCATTCTCCGCCCCATGGCTGACTAATTT
TTTTTATTTATGCAGAGGCCGAGGCCGCCTCTGCCTCTGAGCTATTCCAGAAGTAGTGAGGAGGCTTTTT
TGGAGGCCTAGGCTTTTGCAAAAAGCTCCCGGGAGCTTGTATATCCATTTTCGGATCTGATCAAGAGACA
GGATGAGGATCGTTTCGCATGATTGAACAAGATGGATTGCACGCAGGTTCTCCGGCCGCTTGGGTGGAGA
GGCTATTCGGCTATGACTGGGCACAACAGACAATCGGCTGCTCTGATGCCGCCGTGTTCCGGCTGTCAGC
GCAGGGGCGCCCGGTTCTTTTTGTCAAGACCGACCTGTCCGGTGCCCTGAATGAACTGCAGGACGAGGCA
GCGCGGCTATCGTGGCTGGCCACGACGGGCGTTCCTTGCGCAGCTGTGCTCGACGTTGTCACTGAAGCGG
GAAGGGACTGGCTGCTATTGGGCGAAGTGCCGGGGCAGGATCTCCTGTCATCTCACCTTGCTCCTGCCGA
GAAAGTATCCATCATGGCTGATGCAATGCGGCGGCTGCATACGCTTGATCCGGCTACCTGCCCATTCGAC
CACCAAGCGAAACATCGCATCGAGCGAGCACGTACTCGGATGGAAGCCGGTCTTGTCGATCAGGATGATC
TGGACGAAGAGCATCAGGGGCTCGCGCCAGCCGAACTGTTCGCCAGGCTCAAGGCGCGCATGCCCGACGG
CGAGGATCTCGTCGTGACCCATGGCGATGCCTGCTTGCCGAATATCATGGTGGAAAATGGCCGCTTTTCT
GGATTCATCGACTGTGGCCGGCTGGGTGTGGCGGACCGCTATCAGGACATAGCGTTGGCTACCCGTGATA
TTGCTGAAGAGCTTGGCGGCGAATGGGCTGACCGCTTCCTCGTGCTTTACGGTATCGCCGCTCCCGATTC
GCAGCGCATCGCCTTCTATCGCCTTCTTGACGAGTTCTTCTGAGCGGGACTCTGGGGTTCGAAATGACCG
ACCAAGCGACGCCCAACCTGCCATCACGAGATTTCGATTCCACCGCCGCCTTCTATGAAAGGTTGGGCTT
CGGAATCGTTTTCCGGGACGCCGGCTGGATGATCCTCCAGCGCGGGGATCTCATGCTGGAGTTCTTCGCC
CACCCCAACTTGTTTATTGCAGCTTATAATGGTTACAAATAAAGCAATAGCATCACAAATTTCACAAATA
AAGCATTTTTTTCACTGCATTCTAGTTGTGGTTTGTCCAAACTCATCAATGTATCTTATCATGTCTGTAT
ACCGTCGACCTCTAGCTAGAGCTTGGCGTAATCATGGTCATAGCTGTTTCCTGTGTGAAATTGTTATCCG
CTCACAATTCCACACAACATACGAGCCGGAAGCATAAAGTGTAAAGCCTGGGGTGCCTAATGAGTGAGCT
AACTCACATTAATTGCGTTGCGCTCACTGCCCGCTTTCCAGTCGGGAAACCTGTCGTGCCAGCTGCATTA
ATGAATCGGCCAACGCGCGGGGAGAGGCGGTTTGCGTATTGGGCGCTCTTCCGCTTCCTCGCTCACTGAC
TCGCTGCGCTCGGTCGTTCGGCTGCGGCGAGCGGTATCAGCTCACTCAAAGGCGGTAATACGGTTATCCA
CAGAATCAGGGGATAACGCAGGAAAGAACATGTGAGCAAAAGGCCAGCAAAAGGCCAGGAACCGTAAAAA
GGCCGCGTTGCTGGCGTTTTTCCATAGGCTCCGCCCCCCTGACGAGCATCACAAAAATCGACGCTCAAGT
CAGAGGTGGCGAAACCCGACAGGACTATAAAGATACCAGGCGTTTCCCCCTGGAAGCTCCCTCGTGCGCT
CTCCTGTTCCGACCCTGCCGCTTACCGGATACCTGTCCGCCTTTCTCCCTTCGGGAAGCGTGGCGCTTTC
TCATAGCTCACGCTGTAGGTATCTCAGTTCGGTGTAGGTCGTTCGCTCCAAGCTGGGCTGTGTGCACGAA
CCCCCCGTTCAGCCCGACCGCTGCGCCTTATCCGGTAACTATCGTCTTGAGTCCAACCCGGTAAGACACG
ACTTATCGCCACTGGCAGCAGCCACTGGTAACAGGATTAGCAGAGCGAGGTATGTAGGCGGTGCTACAGA
GTTCTTGAAGTGGTGGCCTAACTACGGCTACACTAGAAGAACAGTATTTGGTATCTGCGCTCTGCTGAAG
CCAGTTACCTTCGGAAAAAGAGTTGGTAGCTCTTGATCCGGCAAACAAACCACCGCTGGTAGCGGTGGTT
TTTTTGTTTGCAAGCAGCAGATTACGCGCAGAAAAAAAGGATCTCAAGAAGATCCTTTGATCTTTTCTAC
GGGGTCTGACGCTCAGTGGAACGAAAACTCACGTTAAGGGATTTTGGTCATGAGATTATCAAAAAGGATC
TTCACCTAGATCCTTTTAAATTAAAAATGAAGTTTTAAATCAATCTAAAGTATATATGAGTAAACTTGGT
CTGACAGTTACCAATGCTTAATCAGTGAGGCACCTATCTCAGCGATCTGTCTATTTCGTTCATCCATAGT
TGCCTGACTCCCCGTCGTGTAGATAACTACGATACGGGAGGGCTTACCATCTGGCCCCAGTGCTGCAATG
ATACCGCGAGACCCACGCTCACCGGCTCCAGATTTATCAGCAATAAACCAGCCAGCCGGAAGGGCCGAGC
GCAGAAGTGGTCCTGCAACTTTATCCGCCTCCATCCAGTCTATTAATTGTTGCCGGGAAGCTAGAGTAAG
TAGTTCGCCAGTTAATAGTTTGCGCAACGTTGTTGCCATTGCTACAGGCATCGTGGTGTCACGCTCGTCG
TTTGGTATGGCTTCATTCAGCTCCGGTTCCCAACGATCAAGGCGAGTTACATGATCCCCCATGTTGTGCA
AAAAAGCGGTTAGCTCCTTCGGTCCTCCGATCGTTGTCAGAAGTAAGTTGGCCGCAGTGTTATCACTCAT
GGTTATGGCAGCACTGCATAATTCTCTTACTGTCATGCCATCCGTAAGATGCTTTTCTGTGACTGGTGAG
TACTCAACCAAGTCATTCTGAGAATAGTGTATGCGGCGACCGAGTTGCTCTTGCCCGGCGTCAATACGGG
ATAATACCGCGCCACATAGCAGAACTTTAAAAGTGCTCATCATTGGAAAACGTTCTTCGGGGCGAAAACT
CTCAAGGATCTTACCGCTGTTGAGATCCAGTTCGATGTAACCCACTCGTGCACCCAACTGATCTTCAGCA
TCTTTTACTTTCACCAGCGTTTCTGGGTGAGCAAAAACAGGAAGGCAAAATGCCGCAAAAAAGGGAATAA
GGGCGACACGGAAATGTTGAATACTCATACTCTTCCTTTTTCAATATTATTGAAGCATTTATCAGGGTTA
TTGTCTCATGAGCGGATACATATTTGAATGTATTTAGAAAAATAAACAAATAGGGGTTCCGCGCACATTT
CCCCGAAAAGTGCCACCTGACGTC
